Addgene plasmid #219176: SFFV-RBCK1-Brd 233
Purpose: Transcription factor RBCK1 with a specific barcode assigned.
Depositing lab: Filipe Pereira. Depositing organization: Center for Neuroscience and Cell Biology, University of Coimbra. Publication: A combinatorial transcription factor screening platform for immune cell reprogramming. Kurochkin I, Altman AR, Caiado I, Pertiga-Cabral D, Halitzki E, Minaeva M, Zimmermannova O, Henriques-Oliveira L, Klein D, Nair M, Oliveira D, Cajal LR, Knittel R, Feick C, Ringner M, Martin M, Cirovic B, Pires CF, Rosa FF, Sitnicka E, Theis FJ, Pereira CF. Cell Syst. 2026 Jan 21;17(1):101457. doi: 10.1016/j.cels.2025.101457. Epub 2026 Jan 14. PubMed 41539305.
Backbone
  Vector backbone: SFFV-MCS
  Backbone size w/o insert (bp): 6638
  Vector type: Lentiviral
Growth in bacteria
  Bacterial resistance: Ampicillin, 100 μg/mL
  Growth temperature: 37°C
  Growth strain: NEB Stable
  Copy number: High Copy
Gene/Insert
  Gene/Insert name: RBCK1
  Species: H. sapiens (human)
  Insert size (bp): 1503
  Entrez Gene: RBCK1 (a.k.a. C20orf18, HOIL-1, HOIL1, PBMEI, PGBM1, RBCK2, RNF54, UBCE7IP3, XAP3, XAP4, ZRANB4)
  Promoter: The spleen focus-forming virus (SFFV) promoter
  Cloning method: Restriction Enzyme; 5′ cloning site Bsp119I (not destroyed); 3′ cloning site BstHI (not destroyed)
Terms and licenses: Academic/Nonprofit Terms; Industry Terms: Not Available to Industry
Depositor comments: Barcode sequence cloned into XbaI restriction site. Design of plasmid is as follows: SFFV-[TF sequence]-WPRE-[Barcode sequence].
How to cite: SFFV-RBCK1-Brd 233 was a gift from Filipe Pereira (Addgene plasmid # 219176 ; http://n2t.net/addgene:219176 ; RRID:Addgene_219176)
