[The description below was written by a language model from this plasmid's Addgene catalogue record and pLannotate feature annotations shown in this document.]
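Description:
SFFV-RBCK1-Brd 233 is a lentiviral expression plasmid built on the SFFV-MCS backbone, carrying the human RBCK1 (HOIL-1) coding sequence together with a construct-specific DNA barcode. It is propagated in E. coli through a high-copy ColE1/pUC-type origin with ampicillin selection from the bla gene. Remnants of a pBluescript-like cloning vector are also annotated, including an f1 origin, lacZα and lac regulatory fragments, and T7 and T3 promoters. No mammalian selection marker or fluorescent reporter appears in the feature table.

The transfer cassette has a third-generation, self-inactivating layout. An RSV promoter fused to a truncated HIV-1 5' LTR drives genomic RNA production in packaging cells. It is followed by the Ψ packaging signal with a partial gag sequence, the RRE for Rev-dependent nuclear export, and the cPPT/CTS element. Internally, the spleen focus-forming virus LTR promoter drives the roughly 1.5 kb RBCK1 open reading frame, which was inserted by restriction cloning between flanking polylinker fragments. A WPRE lies downstream to enhance transcript stability and expression. The small woodchuck hepatitis S and HIV nef fragments called nearby are probably residual viral sequence around these elements rather than functional genes. The cassette ends with a ΔU3 3' LTR, followed by an SV40 poly(A) signal and SV40 origin sequence.

According to the depositor, the barcode sits at an XbaI site after the WPRE, giving the order SFFV, transcription factor, WPRE, barcode; it is not separately annotated in the feature table. The barcode lets this factor be identified in pooled experiments. The plasmid belongs to a barcoded library for combinatorial transcription factor screening in immune cell reprogramming.
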