Features (pLannotate 1.2.2; 29 found; start..end, strand, type, name):
     94..112     -  promoter       T7 promoter: promoter for bacteriophage T7 RNA polymerase
    120..275     +  CDS            lacZα (fragment): LacZα fragment of β-galactosidase; lacZ fragment
    280..708     +  rep_origin     f1 ori (sequence partly withheld): f1 bacteriophage origin of replication; arrow indicates direction of (+) strand synthesis
    761..865     +  promoter       AmpR promoter: bla
    866..1726    +  CDS            AmpR: β-lactamase; bla; confers resistance to ampicillin, carbenicillin, and related antibiotics
   1897..2485    +  rep_origin     ori: high-copy-number ColE1/pMB1/pBR322/pUC origin of replication
   2668..2760    +  CDS            lacI (fragment): lac repressor; lacI; The lac repressor binds to the lac operator to inhibit transcription in E. coli. This inhibition can be relieved by adding lactose or isopropyl-β-D-thiogalactopyranoside (IPTG).
   2773..2794    +  protein_bind   CAP binding site: CAP binding activates transcription in the presence of cAMP. E. coli catabolite activator protein
   2809..2839    +  promoter       lac promoter: promoter for the E. coli lac operon
   2847..2863    +  protein_bind   lac operator: The lac repressor binds to the lac operator to inhibit transcription in E. coli. This inhibition can be relieved by adding lactose or isopropyl-β-D-thiogalactopyranoside (IPTG). lac repressor encoded by lacI
   2908..2926    +  promoter       T3 promoter: promoter for bacteriophage T3 RNA polymerase
   2954..3180    +  promoter       RSV promoter: Rous sarcoma virus enhancer/promoter
   3181..3361    +  LTR            5' LTR (truncated): truncated 5' long terminal repeat (LTR) from HIV-1
   3408..3533    +  misc_feature   HIV-1 Ψ: packaging signal of human immunodeficiency virus type 1
   3517..3880    +  CDS            HIV-1 gag (fragment): gag protein from human immunodeficiency virus 1; gag
   4026..4259    +  misc_feature   RRE: The Rev response element (RRE) of HIV-1 allows for Rev-dependent mRNA export from the nucleus to the cytoplasm.
   4636..4736    +  CDS            Rev (fragment): human immunodeficiency virus 1 (HIV-1) Rev protein; rev; enhances nuclear export of unspliced and incompletely spliced viral mRNAs
   4755..4872    +  misc_feature   cPPT/CTS: central polypurine tract and central termination sequence of HIV-1
   4906..5307    +  promoter       SFFV promoter: spleen focus-forming virus long terminal repeat (LTR) promoter
   5317..5340    +  misc_feature   MCS (fragment): pBluescript multiple cloning site
   5362..6864    +  CDS            RBCK1: HOIL1_HUMAN - Also known as C20orf18, RNF54, UBCE7IP3, XAP3, XAP4. Experimental evidence at protein level: Swiss-Prot protein existence level 1. E3 ubiquitin-protein ligase, which accepts ubiquitin from specific E2 ubiquitin-conjugating enzymes, such as UBE2L3/UBCM4, and then transfers it to substrates. Functions as an E3 ligase for oxidized IREB2 and both heme and oxygen are necessary for IREB2 ubiquitination. Promotes ubiquitination of TAB2 and IRF3 and their degradation by the proteasome. Component of the LUBAC complex which conjugates linear ('Met-1'-linked) polyubiquitin chains to substra
   6875..6900    +  misc_feature   MCS (fragment): pBluescript multiple cloning site
   6900..6959    +  CDS            S (fragment): HBSAG_WHV6 - Experimental evidence at transcript level: Swiss-Prot protein existence level 2. The middle envelope protein plays an important role in the budding of the virion. It is involved in the induction of budding in a nucleocapsid independent way. In this process the majority of envelope proteins bud to form subviral lipoprotein particles of 22 nm of diameter that do not contain a nucleocapsid (By similarity). From Woodchuck hepatitis B virus (isolate w64/pWS23) (WHV).
   7091..7494    +  misc_feature   WPRE: woodchuck hepatitis virus posttranscriptional regulatory element
   7552..7611    +  CDS            nef (fragment): NEF_HV1Z2 - Experimental evidence at protein level: Swiss-Prot protein existence level 1. Extracellular Nef protein targets CD4(+) T-lymphocytes for apoptosis by interacting with CXCR4 surface receptors. From Human immunodeficiency virus type 1 group M subtype D (isolate Z2/CDC-Z34) (HIV-1).
   7613..7846    +  LTR            3' LTR (ΔU3): self-inactivating 3' long terminal repeat (LTR) from HIV-1
   7918..8039    +  polyA_signal   SV40 poly(A) signal: SV40 polyadenylation signal
   8058..8079    +  rep_origin     SV40 ori (fragment): SV40 origin of replication
   8079..73      +  rep_origin     SV40 ori (across the origin): SV40 origin of replication
>Addgene plasmid #219176 | SFFV-RBCK1-Brd 233 | addgene full sequence | sequence record 448960 | Addgene NGS Result
ATTTATGCAGAGGCCGAGGCCGCCTCGGCCTCTGAGCTATTCCAGAAGTAGTGAGGAGGCTTTTTTGGAG
GCCTAGGGACGTACCCAATTCGCCCTATAGTGAGTCGTATTACGCGCGCTCACTGGCCGTCGTTTTACAA
CGTCGTGACTGGGAAAACCCTGGCGTTACCCAACTTAATCGCCTTGCAGCACATCCCCCTTTCGCCAGCT
GGCGTAATAGCGAAGAGGCCCGCACCGATCGCCCTTCCCAACAGTTGCGCAGCCTGAATGGCGAATGGG
[124 nt withheld, positions 280-403]
C
[91 nt withheld, positions 405-495]
A
[49 nt withheld, positions 497-545]
CCTTTGACGTTGGAGTCCACGTTCTTT
[37 nt withheld, positions 573-609]
ACCCTATCTCGGTCTATTCTTTTGATTTATAAGGGATTTTGCCGATTTCGGCCTATTGGTTAAAAAATGA
GCTGATTTAACAAAAATTTAACGCGAATTTTAACAAAATATTAACGCTTACAATTTAGGTGGCACTTTTC
GGGGAAATGTGCGCGGAACCCCTATTTGTTTATTTTTCTAAATACATTCAAATATGTATCCGCTCATGAG
ACAATAACCCTGATAAATGCTTCAATAATATTGAAAAAGGAAGAGTATGAGTATTCAACATTTCCGTGTC
GCCCTTATTCCCTTTTTTGCGGCATTTTGCCTTCCTGTTTTTGCTCACCCAGAAACGCTGGTGAAAGTAA
AAGATGCTGAAGATCAGTTGGGTGCACGAGTGGGTTACATCGAACTGGATCTCAACAGCGGTAAGATCCT
TGAGAGTTTTCGCCCCGAAGAACGTTTTCCAATGATGAGCACTTTTAAAGTTCTGCTATGTGGCGCGGTA
TTATCCCGTATTGACGCCGGGCAAGAGCAACTCGGTCGCCGCATACACTATTCTCAGAATGACTTGGTTG
AGTACTCACCAGTCACAGAAAAGCATCTTACGGATGGCATGACAGTAAGAGAATTATGCAGTGCTGCCAT
AACCATGAGTGATAACACTGCGGCCAACTTACTTCTGACAACGATCGGAGGACCGAAGGAGCTAACCGCT
TTTTTGCACAACATGGGGGATCATGTAACTCGCCTTGATCGTTGGGAACCGGAGCTGAATGAAGCCATAC
CAAACGACGAGCGTGACACCACGATGCCTGTAGCAATGGCAACAACGTTGCGCAAACTATTAACTGGCGA
ACTACTTACTCTAGCTTCCCGGCAACAATTAATAGACTGGATGGAGGCGGATAAAGTTGCAGGACCACTT
CTGCGCTCGGCCCTTCCGGCTGGCTGGTTTATTGCTGATAAATCTGGAGCCGGTGAGCGTGGGTCTCGCG
GTATCATTGCAGCACTGGGGCCAGATGGTAAGCCCTCCCGTATCGTAGTTATCTACACGACGGGGAGTCA
GGCAACTATGGATGAACGAAATAGACAGATCGCTGAGATAGGTGCCTCACTGATTAAGCATTGGTAACTG
TCAGACCAAGTTTACTCATATATACTTTAGATTGATTTAAAACTTCATTTTTAATTTAAAAGGATCTAGG
TGAAGATCCTTTTTGATAATCTCATGACCAAAATCCCTTAACGTGAGTTTTCGTTCCACTGAGCGTCAGA
CCCCGTAGAAAAGATCAAAGGATCTTCTTGAGATCCTTTTTTTCTGCGCGTAATCTGCTGCTTGCAAACA
AAAAAACCACCGCTACCAGCGGTGGTTTGTTTGCCGGATCAAGAGCTACCAACTCTTTTTCCGAAGGTAA
CTGGCTTCAGCAGAGCGCAGATACCAAATACTGTTCTTCTAGTGTAGCCGTAGTTAGGCCACCACTTCAA
GAACTCTGTAGCACCGCCTACATACCTCGCTCTGCTAATCCTGTTACCAGTGGCTGCTGCCAGTGGCGAT
AAGTCGTGTCTTACCGGGTTGGACTCAAGACGATAGTTACCGGATAAGGCGCAGCGGTCGGGCTGAACGG
GGGGTTCGTGCACACAGCCCAGCTTGGAGCGAACGACCTACACCGAACTGAGATACCTACAGCGTGAGCT
ATGAGAAAGCGCCACGCTTCCCGAAGGGAGAAAGGCGGACAGGTATCCGGTAAGCGGCAGGGTCGGAACA
GGAGAGCGCACGAGGGAGCTTCCAGGGGGAAACGCCTGGTATCTTTATAGTCCTGTCGGGTTTCGCCACC
TCTGACTTGAGCGTCGATTTTTGTGATGCTCGTCAGGGGGGCGGAGCCTATGGAAAAACGCCAGCAACGC
GGCCTTTTTACGGTTCCTGGCCTTTTGCTGGCCTTTTGCTCACATGTTCTTTCCTGCGTTATCCCCTGAT
TCTGTGGATAACCGTATTACCGCCTTTGAGTGAGCTGATACCGCTCGCCGCAGCCGAACGACCGAGCGCA
GCGAGTCAGTGAGCGAGGAAGCGGAAGAGCGCCCAATACGCAAACCGCCTCTCCCCGCGCGTTGGCCGAT
TCATTAATGCAGCTGGCACGACAGGTTTCCCGACTGGAAAGCGGGCAGTGAGCGCAACGCAATTAATGTG
AGTTAGCTCACTCATTAGGCACCCCAGGCTTTACACTTTATGCTTCCGGCTCGTATGTTGTGTGGAATTG
TGAGCGGATAACAATTTCACACAGGAAACAGCTATGACCATGATTACGCCAAGCGCGCAATTAACCCTCA
CTAAAGGGAACAAAAGCTGGAGCTGCAAGCTTAATGTAGTCTTATGCAATACTCTTGTAGTCTTGCAACA
TGGTAACGATGAGTTAGCAACATGCCTTACAAGGAGAGAAAAAGCACCGTGCATGCCGATTGGTGGAAGT
AAGGTGGTACGATCGTGCCTTATTAGGAAGGCAACAGACGGGTCTGACATGGATTGGACGAACCACTGAA
TTGCCGCATTGCAGAGATATTGTATTTAAGTGCCTAGCTCGATACATAAACGGGTCTCTCTGGTTAGACC
AGATCTGAGCCTGGGAGCTCTCTGGCTAACTAGGGAACCCACTGCTTAAGCCTCAATAAAGCTTGCCTTG
AGTGCTTCAAGTAGTGTGTGCCCGTCTGTTGTGTGACTCTGGTAACTAGAGATCCCTCAGACCCTTTTAG
TCAGTGTGGAAAATCTCTAGCAGTGGCGCCCGAACAGGGACTTGAAAGCGAAAGGGAAACCAGAGGAGCT
CTCTCGACGCAGGACTCGGCTTGCTGAAGCGCGCACGGCAAGAGGCGAGGGGCGGCGACTGGTGAGTACG
CCAAAAATTTTGACTAGCGGAGGCTAGAAGGAGAGAGATGGGTGCGAGAGCGTCAGTATTAAGCGGGGGA
GAATTAGATCGCGATGGGAAAAAATTCGGTTAAGGCCAGGGGGAAAGAAAAAATATAAATTAAAACATAT
AGTATGGGCAAGCAGGGAGCTAGAACGATTCGCAGTTAATCCTGGCCTGTTAGAAACATCAGAAGGCTGT
AGACAAATACTGGGACAGCTACAACCATCCCTTCAGACAGGATCAGAAGAACTTAGATCATTATATAATA
CAGTAGCAACCCTCTATTGTGTGCATCAAAGGATAGAGATAAAAGACACCAAGGAAGCTTTAGACAAGAT
AGAGGAAGAGCAAAACAAAAGTAAGACCACCGCACAGCAAGCGGCCGCTGATCTTCAGACCTGGAGGAGG
AGATATGAGGGACAATTGGAGAAGTGAATTATATAAATATAAAGTAGTAAAAATTGAACCATTAGGAGTA
GCACCCACCAAGGCAAAGAGAAGAGTGGTGCAGAGAGAAAAAAGAGCAGTGGGAATAGGAGCTTTGTTCC
TTGGGTTCTTGGGAGCAGCAGGAAGCACTATGGGCGCAGCGTCAATGACGCTGACGGTACAGGCCAGACA
ATTATTGTCTGGTATAGTGCAGCAGCAGAACAATTTGCTGAGGGCTATTGAGGCGCAACAGCATCTGTTG
CAACTCACAGTCTGGGGCATCAAGCAGCTCCAGGCAAGAATCCTGGCTGTGGAAAGATACCTAAAGGATC
AACAGCTCCTGGGGATTTGGGGTTGCTCTGGAAAACTCATTTGCACCACTGCTGTGCCTTGGAATGCTAG
TTGGAGTAATAAATCTCTGGAACAGATTTGGAATCACACGACCTGGATGGAGTGGGACAGAGAAATTAAC
AATTACACAAGCTTAATACACTCCTTAATTGAAGAATCGCAAAACCAGCAAGAAAAGAATGAACAAGAAT
TATTGGAATTAGATAAATGGGCAAGTTTGTGGAATTGGTTTAACATAACAAATTGGCTGTGGTATATAAA
ATTATTCATAATGATAGTAGGAGGCTTGGTAGGTTTAAGAATAGTTTTTGCTGTACTTTCTATAGTGAAT
AGAGTTAGGCAGGGATATTCACCATTATCGTTTCAGACCCACCTCCCAACCCCGAGGGGACCCGACAGGC
CCGAAGGAATAGAAGAAGAAGGTGGAGAGAGAGACAGAGACAGATCCATTCGATTAGTGAACGGATCTCG
ACGGTATCGGTTAACTTTTAAAAGAAAAGGGGGGATTGGGGGGTACAGTGCAGGGGAAAGAATAGTAGAC
ATAATAGCAACAGACATACAAACTAAAGAATTACAAAAACAAATTACAAAAATTCAAAATTTTATCGATC
ACGAGACTAGCCTCGAGCTGGCTGCAGTAACGCCATTTTGCAAGGCATGGAAAAATACCAAACCAAGAAT
AGAGAAGTTCAGATCAAGGGCGGGTACATGAAAATAGCTAACGTTGGGCCAAACAGGATATCTGCGGTGA
GCAGTTTCGGCCCCGGCCCGGGGCCAAGAACAGATGGTCACCGCAGTTTCGGCCCCGGCCCGAGGCCAAG
AACAGATGGTCCCCAGATATGGCCCAACCCTCAGCAGTTTCTTAAGACCCATCAGATGTTTCCAGGCTCC
CCCAAGGACCTGAAATGACCCTGCGCCTTATTTGAATTAACCAATCAGCCTGCTTCTCGCTTCTGTTCGC
GCGCTTCTGCTTCCCGAGCTCTATAAAAGAGCTCACAACCCCTCACTCGGCGCGCCAGTCCTCCGACAGA
CTGAGTCGGCCGGTCGAATCAAGCTTATCGATACCGTCGACGGATCCGCTAGCCCGCGGTTCGAAATGGC
CCTGAGCCTCACCCGAGCAGTGGCGGGCGGGGATGAACAGGTGGCAATGAAGTGTGCCATCTGGCTGGCA
GAGCAACGGGTGCCCCTGAGTGTGCAACTGAAGCCTGAGGTCTCCCCAACGCAGGACATCAGGCTGTGGG
TGAGCGTGGAGGATGCTCAGATGCACACCGTCACCATCTGGCTCACAGTGCGCCCTGATATGACAGTGGC
GTCTCTCAAGGACATGGTTTTTCTGGACTATGGCTTCCCACCAGTCTTGCAGCAGTGGGTGATTGGGCAG
CGGCTGGCACGAGACCAGGAGACCCTGCACTCCCATGGGGTGCGGCAGAATGGGGACAGTGCCTACCTCT
ATCTGCTGTCAGCCCGCAACACCTCCCTCAACCCTCAGGAGCTGCAGCGGGAGCGGCAGCTGCGGATGCT
GGAAGATCTGGGCTTCAAGGACCTCACGCTGCAGCCGCGGGGCCCTCTGGAGCCAGGCCCCCCAAAGCCC
GGGGTCCCCCAGGAACCCGGACGGGGGCAGCCAGATGCAGTGCCTGAGCCCCCACCGGTGGGCTGGCAGT
GCCCCGGGTGCACCTTCATCAACAAGCCCACGCGGCCTGGCTGTGAGATGTGCTGCCGGGCGCGCCCCGA
GGCCTACCAGGTCCCCGCCTCATACCAGCCCGACGAGGAGGAGCGAGCGCGCCTGGCGGGCGAGGAGGAG
GCGCTGCGTCAGTACCAGCAGCGGAAGCAGCAGCAGCAGGAGGGGAACTACCTGCAGCACGTCCAGCTGG
ACCAGAGGAGCCTGGTGCTGAACACGGAGCCCGCCGAGTGCCCCGTGTGCTACTCGGTGCTGGCGCCCGG
CGAGGCCGTGGTGCTGCGTGAGTGTCTGCACACCTTCTGCAGGGAGTGCCTGCAGGGCACCATCCGCAAC
AGCCAGGAGGCGGAGGTCTCCTGCCCCTTCATTGACAACACCTACTCGTGCTCGGGCAAGCTGCTGGAGA
GGGAGATCAAGGCGCTCCTGACCCCTGAGGATTACCAGCGATTTCTAGACCTGGGCATCTCCATTGCTGA
AAACCGCAGTGCCTTCAGCTACCATTGCAAGACCCCAGATTGCAAGGGATGGTGCTTCTTTGAGGATGAT
GTCAATGAGTTCACCTGCCCTGTGTGTTTCCACGTCAACTGCCTGCTCTGCAAGGCCATCCATGAGCAGA
TGAACTGCAAGGAGTATCAGGAGGACCTGGCCCTGCGGGCTCAGAACGATGTGGCTGCCCGGCAGACGAC
AGAGATGCTGAAGGTGATGCTGCAGCAGGGCGAGGCCATGCGCTGCCCCCAGTGCCAGATCGTGGTACAG
AAGAAGGACGGCTGCGACTGGATCCGCTGCACCGTCTGCCACACCGAGATCTGCTGGGTCACCAAGGGCC
CACGCTGGGGCCCTGGGGGCCCAGGAGACACCAGCGGGGGCTGCCGCTGCAGGGTAAATGGGATTCCTTG
CCACCCAAGCTGTCAGAACTGCCACTGAACCGGTCGGATCCCCCGGGCTGCAGGAATTCGAGCATCTTAC
CGCCATTTATTCCCATATTTGTTCTGTTTTTCTTGATTTGGGTATACATTTAAATGTTAATAAAACAAAA
TGGTGGGGCAATCATTTACATTTTTAGGGATATGTAATTACTAGTTCAGGTGTATTGCCACAAGACAAAC
ATGTTAAGAAACTTTCCCGTTATTTACGCTCTGTTCCTGTTAATCAACCTCTGGATTACAAAATTTGTGA
AAGATTGACTGATATTCTTAACTATGTTGCTCCTTTTACGCTGTGTGGATATGCTGCTTTAATGCCTCTG
TATCATGCTATTGCTTCCCGTACGGCTTTCGTTTTCTCCTCCTTGTATAAATCCTGGTTGCTGTCTCTTT
ATGAGGAGTTGTGGCCCGTTGTCCGTCAACGTGGCGTGGTGTGCTCTGTGTTTGCTGACGCAACCCCCAC
TGGCTGGGGCATTGCCACCACCTGTCAACTCCTTTCTGGGACTTTCGCTTTCCCCCTCCCGATCGCCACG
GCAGAACTCATCGCCGCCTGCCTTGCCCGCTGCTGGACAGGGGCTAGGTTGCTGGGCACTGATAATTCCG
TGGTGTTGTCGGGGAAGCTGACGTCCTTTGCAATTCGATATCAAGCTGTACCTTCTAGATGTACAATCGT
CCGAGCGCTTCTAGACCAATGACTTACAAGGCAGCTGTAGATCTTAGCCACTTTTTAAAAGAAAAGGGGG
GACTGGAAGGGCTAATTCACTCCCAACGAAGACAAGATCTGCTTTTTGCTTGTACTGGGTCTCTCTGGTT
AGACCAGATCTGAGCCTGGGAGCTCTCTGGCTAACTAGGGAACCCACTGCTTAAGCCTCAATAAAGCTTG
CCTTGAGTGCTTCAAGTAGTGTGTGCCCGTCTGTTGTGTGACTCTGGTAACTAGAGATCCCTCAGACCCT
TTTAGTCAGTGTGGAAAATCTCTAGCAGTAGTAGTTCATGTCATCTTATTATTCAGTATTTATAACTTGC
AAAGAAATGAATATCAGAGAGTGAGAGGAACTTGTTTATTGCAGCTTATAATGGTTACAAATAAAGCAAT
AGCATCACAAATTTCACAAATAAAGCATTTTTTTCACTGCATTCTAGTTGTGGTTTGTCCAAACTCATCA
ATGTATCTTATCATGTCTGGCTCTAGCTATCCCGCCCCTAACTCCGCCCATCCCGCCCCTAACTCCGCCC
AGTTCCGCCCATTCTCCGCCCCATGGCTGACTAATTTTTTTT
