>Addgene plasmid #219176 | SFFV-RBCK1-Brd 233 | depositor partial sequence | sequence record 428008 | TF ORF
ATGGCCCTGAGCCTCACCCGAGCAGTGGCGGGCGGGGATGAACAGGTGGCAATGAAGTGTGCCATCTGGC
TGGCAGAGCAACGGGTGCCCCTGAGTGTGCAACTGAAGCCTGAGGTCTCCCCAACGCAGGACATCAGGCT
GTGGGTGAGCGTGGAGGATGCTCAGATGCACACCGTCACCATCTGGCTCACAGTGCGCCCTGATATGACA
GTGGCGTCTCTCAAGGACATGGTTTTTCTGGACTATGGCTTCCCACCAGTCTTGCAGCAGTGGGTGATTG
GGCAGCGGCTGGCACGAGACCAGGAGACCCTGCACTCCCATGGGGTGCGGCAGAATGGGGACAGTGCCTA
CCTCTATCTGCTGTCAGCCCGCAACACCTCCCTCAACCCTCAGGAGCTGCAGCGGGAGCGGCAGCTGCGG
ATGCTGGAAGATCTGGGCTTCAAGGACCTCACGCTGCAGCCGCGGGGCCCTCTGGAGCCAGGCCCCCCAA
AGCCCGGGGTCCCCCAGGAACCCGGACGGGGGCAGCCAGATGCAGTGCCTGAGCCCCCACCGGTGGGCTG
GCAGTGCCCCGGGTGCACCTTCATCAACAAGCCCACGCGGCCTGGCTGTGAGATGTGCTGCCGGGCGCGC
CCCGAGGCCTACCAGGTCCCCGCCTCATACCAGCCCGACGAGGAGGAGCGAGCGCGCCTGGCGGGCGAGG
AGGAGGCGCTGCGTCAGTACCAGCAGCGGAAGCAGCAGCAGCAGGAGGGGAACTACCTGCAGCACGTCCA
GCTGGACCAGAGGAGCCTGGTGCTGAACACGGAGCCCGCCGAGTGCCCCGTGTGCTACTCGGTGCTGGCG
CCCGGCGAGGCCGTGGTGCTGCGTGAGTGTCTGCACACCTTCTGCAGGGAGTGCCTGCAGGGCACCATCC
GCAACAGCCAGGAGGCGGAGGTCTCCTGCCCCTTCATTGACAACACCTACTCGTGCTCGGGCAAGCTGCT
GGAGAGGGAGATCAAGGCGCTCCTGACCCCTGAGGATTACCAGCGATTTCTAGACCTGGGCATCTCCATT
GCTGAAAACCGCAGTGCCTTCAGCTACCATTGCAAGACCCCAGATTGCAAGGGATGGTGCTTCTTTGAGG
ATGATGTCAATGAGTTCACCTGCCCTGTGTGTTTCCACGTCAACTGCCTGCTCTGCAAGGCCATCCATGA
GCAGATGAACTGCAAGGAGTATCAGGAGGACCTGGCCCTGCGGGCTCAGAACGATGTGGCTGCCCGGCAG
ACGACAGAGATGCTGAAGGTGATGCTGCAGCAGGGCGAGGCCATGCGCTGCCCCCAGTGCCAGATCGTGG
TACAGAAGAAGGACGGCTGCGACTGGATCCGCTGCACCGTCTGCCACACCGAGATCTGCTGGGTCACCAA
GGGCCCACGCTGGGGCCCTGGGGGCCCAGGAGACACCAGCGGGGGCTGCCGCTGCAGGGTAAATGGGATT
CCTTGCCACCCAAGCTGTCAGAACTGCCACTGA
