>Addgene plasmid #219176 | SFFV-RBCK1-Brd 233 | depositor partial sequence | sequence record 428009 | Barcode sequence
TGTACAATCGTCCGAGCGCT
